>Addgene plasmid #58727 | Mouse Alpha2 delta-3 pMT2 | depositor full sequence | sequence record 90809 | Mouse Alpha2 delta-3 pMT2 sequence 8478 bps
AAGCTTTTTGCAAAAGCCTAGGCCTCCAAAAAAGCCTCCTCACTACTTCTGGAATAGCTCAGAGGCCGAG
GCGGCCTCGGCCTCTGCATAAATAAAAAAAATTAGTCAGCCATGGGGCGGAGAATGGGCGGAACTGGGCG
GAGTTAGGGGCGGGATGGGCGGAGTTAGGGGCGGGACTATGGTTGCTGACTAATTGAGATGCATGCTTTG
CATACTTCTGCCTGCTGGGGAGCCTGGGGACTTTCCACACCTGGTTGCTGACTAATTGAGATGCATGCTT
TGCATACTTCTGCCTGCTGGGGAGCCTGGGGACTTTCCACACCCTAACTGACACACATTCCACAGGATCC
GGTCGCGCGAATTTCGAGCGGTGTTCCGCGGTCCTCCTCGTATAGAAACTCGGACCACTCTGAGACGAAG
GCTCGCGTCCAGGCCAGCACGAAGGAGGCTAAGTGGGAGGGGTAGCGGTCGTTGTCCACTAGGGGGTCCA
CTCGCTCCAGGGTGTGAAGACACATGTCGCCCTCTTCGGCATCAAGGAAGGTGATTGGTTTATAGGTGTA
GGCCACGTGACCGGGTGTTCCTGAAGGGGGGCTATAAAAGGGGGTGGGGGCGCGTTCGTCCTCACTCTCT
TCCGCATCGCTGTCTGCGAGGGCCAGCTGTTGGGCTCGCGGTTGAGGACAAACTCTTCGCGGTCTTTCCA
GTACTCTTGGATCGGAAACCCGTCGGCCTCCGAACGGTACTCCGCCACCGAGGGACCTGAGCGAGTCCGC
ATCGACCGGATCGGAAAACCTCTCGACTGTTGGGGTGAGTACTCCCTCTCAAAAGCGGGCATGACTTCTG
CGCTAAGATTGTCAGTTTCCAAAAACGAGGAGGATTTGATATTCACCTGGCCCGCGGTGATGCCTTTGAG
GGTGGCCGCGTCCATCTGGTCAGAAAAGACAATCTTTTTGTTGTCAAGCTTGAGGTGTGGCAGGCTTGAG
ATCTGGCCATACACTTGAGTGACAATGACATCCACTTTGCCTTTCTCTCCACAGGTGTCCACTCCCAGGT
CCAACTGCAGGCGAGCCTGAATTGCGGCCGCTCCAGTCGCCGCCGCCGCCGCCGCCGCCAGGATGGCCGG
GCCGGGCTCGCTGTGCTGCGCGTCCCGGGGGGCCTCGGCGCTCCTAGCCACCGCGCTTCTCTACGCCGCT
CTGGGGGACGTGGTGCGCTCCGAGCAGCAGATCCCGCTCTCCGTAGTGAAGCTGTGGGCCTCCGCTTTTG
GTGGGGAGATAAAATCCATCGCTGCCAAGTACTCGGGCTCCCAGCTTCTGCAAAAGAAATACAAAGAGTA
TGAGAAGGACGTTGCCATTGAAGAAATCGACGGTCTCCAACTGGTGAAGAAGTTGGCTAAAATCATGGAG
GAGATGTTCCACAAGAAGTCCGAGGCAGTGAGGCGTCTTGTGGAGGCTGCAGAGGAGGCACACCTGAAAC
ATGAATTTGATGCTGACTTGCAGTATGAATACTTCAATGCTGTGCTGATCAACGAGAGGGACAAAGACGG
GAACTTTTTGGAATTGGGAAAGGAATTCATCTTAGCCCCCAATGACCATTTTAATAATTTGCCTGTGAAC
ATCAGTCTGAGTGATGTGCAAGTGCCAACGAACATGTACAACAAAGATCCTGCCATTGTCAATGGAGTGT
ATTGGTCTGAATCTCTAAACAAAGTTTTTGTGGATAACTTTGATCGGGATCCGTCTCTCATATGGCAGTA
CTTTGGAAGTGCAAAGGGCTTTTTCAGACAGTACCCAGGGATTAAATGGGAACCAGATGAGAATGGAGTC
ATTGCCTTTGACTGCAGGAACAGAAAATGGTACATCCAGGCAGCGACTTCTCCAAAGGATGTTGTCATTT
TGGTGGACGTCAGTGGGAGCATGAAAGGACTCCGCTTGACCATCGCCAAGCAAACAGTGTCCTCAATACT
GGATACTCTGGGTGATGATGACTTCTTCAACATCATCACGTATAACGAAGAGCTTCACTATGTGGAACCT
TGTCTGAACGGAACACTGGTTCAAGCTGACAGGACCAACAAGGAGCACTTCAGGGAGCATTTGGACAAAC
TTTTTGCCAAAGGGATTGGAATGCTGGATATCGCACTGAACGAGGCCTTCAACATACTGAGCGATTTCAA
CCACACTGGACAAGGAAGCATTTGCAGCCAGGCCATCATGCTCATAACTGATGGGGCAGTGGACACCTAT
GATACCATCTTTGCAAAATATAATTGGCCAGACCGAAAGGTTCGAATCTTTACTTACCTCATTGGACGGG
AGGCTGCTTTTGCCGACAATCTCAAGTGGATGGCTTGTGCTAACAAAGGATTTTTCACCCAGATCTCCAC
CTTGGCTGATGTGCAGGAAAATGTCATGGAATACCTCCATGTGCTTAGCCGACCTAAAGTCATTGACCAG
GAGCATGATGTGGTGTGGACCGAAGCGTACATTGACAGCACCCTCCCTCAGGCTCAAAAGCTTGCTGATG
ATCAGGGCCTCGTCTTGATGACCACGGTGGCCATGCCTGTGTTTAGTAAGCAGAACGAAACTAGGTCAAA
GGGCATTCTTCTGGGTGTGGTTGGCACAGATGTCCCAGTTAAAGAGCTTCTGAAGACCATCCCCAAATAC
AAGTTAGGAATTCATGGTTACGCCTTCGCCATCACGAATAATGGATATATCCTGACGCACCCGGAGCTCA
GGCCACTGTATGAAGAAGGAAAAAAACGGAGGAAACCCAACTACAGTAGTGTGGATCTCTCTGAAGTCGA
GTGGGAAGACCGGGATGATGTGTTACGAAATGCCATGGTAAATCGGAAGACTGGGAAATTCTCCATGGAA
GTGAAGAAGACCGTGGACAAAGGGAAACGGGTTTTGGTGATGACCAATGACTACTACTATACAGACATCA
AGGGTACTCCTTTCAGTTTAGGTGTGGCGCTCTCCAGGGGCCATGGGAAATACTTCTTCCGAGGGAATGT
AACCATTGAAGAAGGCCTCCATGACTTAGAACATCCTGACGTGTCCTTGGCAGATGAATGGTCCTACTGC
AACACTGACCTGCACCCAGAGCACCGCCATCTATCTCAACTGGAAGCCATTAAGCTCTACCTCAAAGGCA
AGGAGCCTCTGCTTCAATGTGACAAAGAATTGATTCAAGAAGTCCTTTTTGATGCTGTGGTGAGCGCCCC
TATTGAAGCCTATTGGACGAGCCTGGCCCTCAACAAATCTGAGAATTCTGACAAGGGTGTAGAGGTCGCC
TTCCTCGGCACTCGCACAGGCCTCTCAAGAATCAACCTGTTTGTGGGGGCCGAACAACTCACCAATCAGG
ACTTTCTGAAGGCTGGAGACAAAGAGAACATTTTTAATGCCGATCATTTCCCTCTCTGGTACAGAAGAGC
TGCCGAGCAGATCGCAGGAAGCTTTGTCTATTCCATCCCCTTCAGCACAGGAACAGTCAACAAAAGCAAT
GTGGTGACAGCAAGTACCTCCATCCAGCTCCTGGATGAGCGGAAATCTCCCGTGGTGGCAGCTGTAGGCA
TTCAGATGAAACTTGAATTCTTCCAAAGGAAGTTCTGGACTGCCAGCAGACAGTGTGCCTCCCTGGATGG
CAAATGCTCCATAAGCTGCGATGACGAGACTGTGAACTGTTACCTTATAGACAATAACGGATTCATTCTG
GTGTCTGAAGACTACACACAGACTGGAGATTTTTTTGGTGAGGTGGAAGGAGCTGTCATGAACAAGTTGT
TAACAATGGGTTCCTTTAAAAGAATAACCTTGTACGACTACCAAGCCATGTGTAGAGCCAACAAGGAGAG
CAGTGACAGTGCCCATGGACTTCTGGACCCCTATAAGGCCTTTCTCTCTGCAGCCAAGTGGATAATGACG
GAACTTGTCTTGTTCCTGGTGGAGTTTAACCTGTGCAGTTGGTGGCACTCCGACATGACAGCTAAAGCCC
AGAAACTGAAACAGACCCTGGAACCTTGTGATACTGAATACCCAGCCTTTGTTTCTGAACGCACCATCAA
GGAGACCACAGGGAACATTGCTTGCGAAGACTGCTCCAAGTCCTTCGTCATCCAGCAAATCCCGAGTAGC
AATCTGTTCATGGTGGTGGTGGACAGTAGCTGTCTCTGTGAGTCCGTGGCTCCTATAACCATGGCACCCA
TTGAAATCAGGTATAATGAATCCCTTAAGTGTGAACGGTTAAAGGCTCAGAAGATCAGACGACGTCCAGA
ATCCTGCCACGGCTTCCATCCTGAGGAGAATGCAAGAGAGTGTGGGGGTGCATCGAGTCTTCAGGCCCAG
GCGGCCTTGCTGCTGCTGCCCCTGGTTTCGAGTCTCTTCTCAAGGTGAGCGGCCGCACTAGTCCCGGGTA
CCTCGAGGAATTCCGGGGGGGGGGGGGGGGGGGACAGCTCAGGGCTGCGATTTCGCGCCAAACTTGACGG
CAATCCTAGCGTGAAGGCTGGTAGGATTTTATCCCCGCTGCCATCATGGTTCGACCATTGAACTGCATCG
TCGCCGTGTCCCAAAATATGGGGATTGGCAAGAACGGAGACCTACCCTGGCCTCCGCTCAGGAACGAGTT
CAAGTACTTCCAAAGAATGACCACAACCTCTTCAGTGGAAGGTAAACAGAATCTGGTGATTATGGGTAGG
AAAACCTGGTTCTCCATTCCTGAGAAGAATCGACCTTTAAAGGACAGAATTAATATAGTTCTCAGTAGAG
AACTCAAAGAACCACCACGAGGAGCTCATTTTCTTGCCAAAAGTTTGGATGATGCCTTAAGACTTATTGA
ACAACCGGAATTGGCAAGTAAAGTAGACATGGTTTGGATAGTCGGAGGCAGTTCTGTTTACCAGGAAGCC
ATGAATCAACCAGGCCACCTCAGACTCTTTGTGACAAGGATCATGCAGGAATTTGAAAGTGACACGTTTT
TCCCAGAAATTGATTTGGGGAAATATAAACTTCTCCCAGAATACCCAGGCGTCCTCTCTGAGGTCCAGGA
GGAAAAAGGCATCAAGTATAAGTTTGAAGTCTACGAGAAGAAAGACTAACAGGAAGATGCTTTCAAGTTC
TCTGCTCCCCTCCTAAAGCTATGCATTTTTTATAAGACCATGGGACTTTTGCTGGCTTTAGATCATAATC
AGCCATACCACATTTGTAGAGGTTTTACTTGCTTTAAAAAACCTCCCACACCTCCCCCTGAACCTGAAAC
ATAAAATGAATGCAATTGTTGTTGTTAACTTGTTTATTGCAGCTTATAATGGTTACAAATAAAGCAATAG
CATCACAAATTTCACAAATAAAGCATTTTTTTCACTGCATTCTAGTTGTGGTTTGTCCAAACTCATCAAT
GTATCTTATCATGTCTGGATCCCCGGCCAACGGTCTGGTGACCCGGCTGCGAGAGCTCGGTGTACCTGAG
ACGCGAGTAAGCCCTTGAGTCAAAGACGTAGTCGTTGCAAGTCCGCACCAGGTACTGATATCCCACCAAA
AAGTGCGGCGGCGGCTGGCGGTAGAGGGGCCAGCGTAGGGTGGCCGGGGCTCCGGGGGCGAGGTCTTCCA
ACATAAGGCGATGATATCCGTAGATGTACCTGGACATCCAGGTGATGCCGGCGGCGGTGGTGGAGGCGCG
CGGAAAGTCGCGGACGCGGTTCCAGATGTTGCGCAGCGGCAAAAAGTGCTCCATGGTCGGGACGCTCTGG
CCGGTGAGGCGTGCGCAGTCGTTGACGCTCTAGACCGTGCAAAAGGAGAGCCTGTAAGCGGGCACTCTTC
CGTGGTCTGGTGGATAAATTCGCAAGGGTATCATGGCGGACGACCGGGGTTCGAACCCCGGATCCGGCCG
TCCGCCGTGATCCATCCGGTTACCGCCCGCGTGTCGAACCCAGGTGTGCGACGTCAGACAACGGGGGAGC
GCTCCTTTTGGCTTCCTTCCAGGCGCGGCGGCTGCTGCGCTAGCTTTTTTGGCGAGCTCGAATTAATTCT
GCATTAATGAATCGGCCAACGCGCGGGGAGAGGCGGTTTGCGTATTGGGCGCTCTTCCGCTTCCTCGCTC
ACTGACTCGCTGCGCTCGGTCGTTCGGCTGCGGCGAGCGGTATCAGCTCACTCAAAGGCGGTAATACGGT
TATCCACAGAATCAGGGGATAACGCAGGAAAGAACATGTGAGCAAAAGGCCAGCAAAAGGCCAGGAACCG
TAAAAAGGCCGCGTTGCTGGCGTTTTTCCATAGGCTCCGCCCCCCTGACGAGCATCACAAAAATCGACGC
TCAAGTCAGAGGTGGCGAAACCCGACAGGACTATAAAGATACCAGGCGTTTCCCCCTGGAAGCTCCCTCG
TGCGCTCTCCTGTTCCGACCCTGCCGCTTACCGGATACCTGTCCGCCTTTCTCCCTTCGGGAAGCGTGGC
GCTTTCTCAATGCTCACGCTGTAGGTATCTCAGTTCGGTGTAGGTCGTTCGCTCCAAGCTGGGCTGTGTG
CACGAACCCCCCGTTCAGCCCGACCGCTGCGCCTTATCCGGTAACTATCGTCTTGAGTCCAACCCGGTAA
GACACGACTTATCGCCACTGGCAGCAGCCACTGGTAACAGGATTAGCAGAGCGAGGTATGTAGGCGGTGC
TACAGAGTTCTTGAAGTGGTGGCCTAACTACGGCTACACTAGAAGGACAGTATTTGGTATCTGCGCTCTG
CTGAAGCCAGTTACCTTCGGAAAAAGAGTTGGTAGCTCTTGATCCGGCAAACAAACCACCGCTGGTAGCG
GTGGTTTTTTTGTTTGCAAGCAGCAGATTACGCGCAGAAAAAAAGGATCTCAAGAAGATCCTTTGATCTT
TTCTACGGGGTCTGACGCTCAGTGGAACGAAAACTCACGTTAAGGGATTTTGGTCATGAGATTATCAAAA
AGGATCTTCACCTAGATCCTTTTAAATTAAAAATGAAGTTTTAAATCAATCTAAAGTATATATGAGTAAA
CTTGGTCTGACAGTTACCAATGCTTAATCAGTGAGGCACCTATCTCAGCGATCTGTCTATTTCGTTCATC
CATAGTTGCCTGACTCCCCGTCGTGTAGATAACTACGATACGGGAGGGCTTACCATCTGGCCCCAGTGCT
GCAATGATACCGCGAGACCCACGCTCACCGGCTCCAGATTTATCAGCAATAAACCAGCCAGCCGGAAGGG
CCGAGCGCAGAAGTGGTCCTGCAACTTTATCCGCCTCCATCCAGTCTATTAATTGTTGCCGGGAAGCTAG
AGTAAGTAGTTCGCCAGTTAATAGTTTGCGCAACGTTGTTGCCATTGCTACAGGCATCGTGGTGTCACGC
TCGTCGTTTGGTATGGCTTCATTCAGCTCCGGTTCCCAACGATCAAGGCGAGTTACATGATCCCCCATGT
TGTGCAAAAAAGCGGTTAGCTCCTTCGGTCCTCCGATCGTTGTCAGAAGTAAGTTGGCCGCAGTGTTATC
ACTCATGGTTATGGCAGCACTGCATAATTCTCTTACTGTCATGCCATCCGTAAGATGCTTTTCTGTGACT
GGTGAGTACTCAACCAAGTCATTCTGAGAATAGTGTATGCGGCGACCGAGTTGCTCTTGCCCGGCGTCAA
TACGGGATAATACCGCGCCACATAGCAGAACTTTAAAAGTGCTCATCATTGGAAAACGTTCTTCGGGGCG
AAAACTCTCAAGGATCTTACCGCTGTTGAGATCCAGTTCGATGTAACCCACTCGTGCACCCAACTGATCT
TCAGCATCTTTTACTTTCACCAGCGTTTCTGGGTGAGCAAAAACAGGAAGGCAAAATGCCGCAAAAAAGG
GAATAAGGGCGACACGGAAATGTTGAATACTCATACTCTTCCTTTTTCAATATTATTGAAGCATTTATCA
GGGTTATTGTCTCATGAGCGGATACATATTTGAATGTATTTAGAAAAATAAACAAATAGGGGTTCCGCGC
ACATTTCCCCGAAAAGTGCCACCTGACGTCTAAGAAACCATTATTATCATGACATTAACCTATAAAAATA
GGCGTATCACGAGGCCCTTTCGTCTCGCGCGTTTCGGTGATGACGGTGAAAACCTCTGACACATGCAGCT
CCCGGAGACGGTCACAGCTTGTCTGTAAGCGGATGCCGGGAGCAGACAAGCCCGTCAGGGCGCGTCAGCG
GGTGTTGGCGGGTGTCGGGGCTGGCTTAACTATGCGGCATCAGAGCAGATTGTACTGAGAGTGCACCATA
TGCGGTGTGAAATACCGCACAGATGCGTAAGGAGAAAATACCGCATCAGGCGCCATTCGCCATTCAGGCT
GCGCAACTGTTGGGAAGGGCGATCGGTGCGGGCCTCTTCGCTATTACGCCAGCTGGCGAAAGGGGGATGT
GCTGCAAGGCGATTAAGTTGGGTAACGCCAGGGTTTTCCCAGTCACGACGTTGTAAAACGACGGCCAGTG
CCAAGCTT
Features (pLannotate 1.2.2; 18 found; start..end, strand, type, name):
      7..336     -  promoter       SV40 promoter: SV40 enhancer and early promoter
    357..788     -  CDS            POL (fragment): DPOL_ADE05 - Experimental evidence at protein level: Swiss-Prot protein existence level 1. Eukaryotic-type DNA polymerase involved in viral genomic replication. DNA synthesis is protein primed, and acts in a strand displacement replication. Assembles in complex with viral pTP, DBP, host NFIA and host POU2F1/OCT1 on viral origin of replication. The polymerase covalently transfers dCMP onto pTP, thereby initiating complementary strand synthesis. From Human adenovirus C serotype 5 (HAdV-5) (Human adenovirus 5).
    805..1034    +  intron         chimeric intron: chimera between introns from adenovirus and immunoglobulin heavy chain genes
   1092..1109    -  promoter       chicken β-actin promoter (fragment): contains a 21-bp deletion relative to the standard chicken β-actin promoter
   1113..4385    +  CDS            Cacna2d3: CA2D3_MOUSE - Experimental evidence at protein level: Swiss-Prot protein existence level 1. The alpha-2/delta subunit of voltage-dependent calcium channels regulates calcium current density and activation/inactivation kinetics of the calcium channel. Acts as a regulatory subunit for P/Q- type calcium channel (CACNA1A), N-type (CACNA1B), L-type (CACNA1C OR CACNA1D) but not T-type (CACNA1G). From Mus musculus (Mouse).
   4424..4440    +  promoter       chicken β-actin promoter (fragment): contains a 21-bp deletion relative to the standard chicken β-actin promoter
   4526..5089    +  CDS            DHFR: mouse dihydrofolate reductase; Mus musculus Dhfr
   5171..5254    +  CDS            large T antigen (fragment): large T antigen from SV40 (simian virus 40)
   5277..5411    +  polyA_signal   SV40 poly(A) signal: SV40 polyadenylation signal
   5419..5769    -  CDS            PTP (fragment): TERM_ADE02 - Experimental evidence at protein level: Swiss-Prot protein existence level 1. Protein covalently bound to the viral DNA that acts as a primer for viral genomic replication by DNA strand displacement. Assembles on the viral origin of replication in an initiation complex with viral polymerase, DBP, host NFIA and host POU2F1/OCT1. During initiation, the polymerase covalently couples the first dCTP with Ser- 580 of pTP. The terminal protein stimulates the template activity over 20 fold compared to protein-free templates. Neo-synthesized viral genomes are linked to two preterminal prot
   5800..5956    +  ncRNA          VA: Accession: RF00102 - VA RNA
   6019..6072    -  CDS            lacI (fragment): lac repressor; lacI; The lac repressor binds to the lac operator to inhibit transcription in E. coli. This inhibition can be relieved by adding lactose or isopropyl-β-D-thiogalactopyranoside (IPTG).
   6255..6843    -  rep_origin     ori: high-copy-number ColE1/pMB1/pBR322/pUC origin of replication
   7014..7874    -  CDS            AmpR: β-lactamase; bla; confers resistance to ampicillin, carbenicillin, and related antibiotics
   7875..7979    -  promoter       AmpR promoter: bla
   8074..8109    +  CDS            rop (fragment): Rop protein, which maintains plasmids at low copy number; rop
   8211..8310    +  misc_feature   bom (fragment): basis of mobility region from pBR322
   8316..8470    -  CDS            lacZα (fragment): LacZα fragment of β-galactosidase; lacZ fragment
