[The description below was written by a language model from this plasmid's Addgene catalogue record and pLannotate feature annotations shown in this document.]
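Description:
Mouse Alpha2 delta-3 pMT2 is a mammalian expression plasmid of 8,478 bp carrying the mouse Cacna2d3 cDNA, which encodes the alpha2 delta-3 auxiliary subunit of voltage-gated calcium channels, in the roughly 5.1 kb pMT2 backbone. It is propagated in E. coli using a high-copy ColE1/pUC-type origin and selected with ampicillin through the β-lactamase gene and its own promoter. Short rop, bom, lacI and lacZα fragments are annotated around these elements and appear to be non-functional leftovers of the pBR322-type cloning vectors from which the backbone was assembled.

The catalogue lists SV40 as the promoter, and the feature table places the SV40 enhancer/early promoter region at the start of the sequence, although it is annotated on the minus strand relative to the insert. Between it and the coding sequence lies adenoviral sequence (scored as a DNA polymerase fragment on the opposite strand) followed by a chimeric adenovirus/immunoglobulin intron, which would be spliced out of the transcript and generally improves expression. The Cacna2d3 open reading frame was inserted between two NotI sites, both retained. The tiny "chicken β-actin promoter" matches flanking the insert are under 20 bp and are most likely spurious hits. Downstream on the same strand sit a mouse DHFR coding sequence, a small SV40 large T fragment and the SV40 polyadenylation signal, so DHFR appears to share the transcription unit. An adenovirus VA RNA gene is also present; VA RNA counteracts PKR-mediated translational shutdown and so can raise protein yield in transfected cells.

No epitope tag or fluorescent reporter is annotated. The stated purpose is expression of mouse alpha2 delta-3 in mammalian cells, and the associated work concerns alpha2delta subunit processing and function.
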