Addgene plasmid #58727: Mouse Alpha2 delta-3 pMT2
Purpose: expression of mouse Alpha2 delta-3 in mammalian cells
Depositing lab: Annette Dolphin. Depositing organization: University College London. Publication: The alpha2delta subunits of voltage-gated calcium channels form GPI-anchored proteins, a posttranslational modification essential for function. Davies A, Kadurin I, Alvarez-Laviada A, Douglas L, Nieto-Rostro M, Bauer CS, Pratt WS, Dolphin AC. Proc Natl Acad Sci U S A. 2010 Jan 26;107(4):1654-9. doi: 10.1073/pnas.0908735107. Epub 2010 Jan 4. PubMed 20080692.
Backbone
  Vector backbone: pMT2
  Backbone size w/o insert (bp): 5100
  Vector type: Mammalian Expression
Growth in bacteria
  Bacterial resistance: Ampicillin, 100 μg/mL
  Growth temperature: 37°C
  Growth strain: DH5alpha
  Copy number: Unknown
Gene/Insert
  Gene/Insert name: alpha2 delta-3 (alt names: Cacna2d3; calcium channel, voltage-dependent, alpha2/delta subunit 3)
  Species: M. musculus (mouse)
  Entrez Gene: Cacna2d3 (a.k.a. Cacnad3)
  Promoter: SV40
  Cloning method: Restriction Enzyme; 5′ cloning site NotI (not destroyed); 3′ cloning site NotI (not destroyed)
  Sequencing primers: 5′ pMT2-F
Terms and licenses: Academic/Nonprofit Terms; Industry Terms: Not Available to Industry
How to cite: Mouse Alpha2 delta-3 pMT2 was a gift from Annette Dolphin (Addgene plasmid # 58727 ; http://n2t.net/addgene:58727 ; RRID:Addgene_58727)
