>Addgene plasmid #58727 | Mouse Alpha2 delta-3 pMT2 | addgene partial sequence | sequence record 96110 | pMT2-F 5'-TTGCCTTTCTCTCCACAGGT-3'
GGCGAGCCTGAATTGCGGCCGCTCCAGTCGCCGCCGCCGCCGCCGCCGCCAGGATGGCCGGGCCGGGCTC
GCTGTGCTGCGCGTCCCGGGGGGCCTCGGCGCTCCTAGCCACCGCGCTTCTCTACGCCGCTCTGGGGGAC
GTGGTGCGCTCCGAGCAGCAGATCCCGCTCTCCGTAGTGAAGCTGTGGGCCTCCGCTTTTGGTGGGGAGA
TAAAATCCATCGCTGCCAAGTACTCGGGCTCCCAGCTTCTGCAAAAGAAATACAAAGAGTATGAGAAGGA
CGTTGCCATTGAAGAAATCGACGGTCTCCAACTGGTGAAGAAGTTGGCTAAAATCATGGAGGAGATGTTC
CACAAGAAGTCCGAGGCAGTGAGGCGTCTTGTGGAGGCTGCAGAGGAGGCACACCTGAAACATGAATTTG
ATGCTGACTTGCAGTATGAATACTTCAATGCTGTGCTGATCAACGAGAGGGACAAAGACGGGAACTTTTT
GGAATTGGGAAAGGAATTCATCTTAGCCCCCAATGACCATTTTAATAATTTGCCTGTGAACATCAGTCTG
AGTGATGTGCAAGTGCCAACGAACATGTACAACAAAGATCCTGCCATTGTCAATGGAGTGTATTGGTCTG
AATCTCTAAACAAAGTTTTTGTGGATAACTTTGATCGGGATCCGTCTCTCATATGGCAGTACTTTGGAAG
TGCAAAGGGCTTTTTCAGACAGTACCCAGGGATTAAATGGGAACCAGATGAGAATGGAGTCATTGCCTTT
GACTGCAGGAACAGAAAATGGTACATCCAGGCAGCGACTTCTCCAAAGGATGTTGTCATTTTGGTGGACG
TCAGTGGGAGCATGAAAGGACTCCGCTTGACCATCGCCAAGCAAACAGTGTCCTCAATACTGGATACTCT
GGGTGATGATGACTTCTTCAACATCATCACGTATAACGAAAAGCTTCACTATGTGGAACCTTGTCTGAA
