>Addgene plasmid #58727 | Mouse Alpha2 delta-3 pMT2 | addgene partial sequence | sequence record 96116 | pMT2-R2 5'-CTCCTCGTGGTGGTTCTTTG-3'
GGTCGATTCTTCTCAGGAATGGAGAACCAGGTTTTCCTACCCATAATCACCAGATTCTGTTTACCTTCCA
CTGAAGAGGTTGTGGTCATTCTTTGGAAGTACTTGAACTCGTTCCTGAGCGGAGGCCAGGGTAGGTCTCC
GTTCTTGCCAATCCCCATATTTTGGGACACGGCGACGATGCAGTTCAATGGTCGAACCATGATGGCAGCG
GGGATAAAATCCTACCAGCCTTCACGCTAGGATTGCCGTCAAGTTTGGCGCGAAATCGCAGCCCTGAGCT
GTCCCC
