>Addgene plasmid #58727 | Mouse Alpha2 delta-3 pMT2 | addgene partial sequence | sequence record 96117 | mA2D3-F1 5'-AAAAACGGAGGAAACCCAAC-3'
ATTCTCCATGGAAGTGAAGAAGACCGTGGACAAAGGGAAACGGGTTTTGGTGATGACCAATGACTACTAC
TATACAGACATCAAGGGTACTCCTTTCAGTTTAGGTGTGGCGCTCTCCAGGGGCCATGGGAAATACTTCT
TCCGAGGGAATGTAACCATTGAAGAAGGCCTCCATGACTTAGAACATCCTGACGTGTCCTTGGCAGATGA
ATGGTCCTACTGCAACACTGACCTGCACCCAGAGCACCGCCATCTATCTCAACTGGAAGCCATTAAGCTC
TACCTCAAAGGCAAGGAGCCTCTGCTTCAATGTGACAAAGAATTGATTCAAGAAGTCCTTTTTGATGCTG
TGGTGAGCGCCCCTATTGAAGCCTATTGGACGAGCCTGGCCCTCAACAAATCTGAGAATTCTGACAAGGG
TGTAGAGGTCGCCTTCCTCGGCACTCGCACAGGCCTCTCAAGAATCAACCTGTTTGTGGGGGCCGAACAA
CTCACCAATCAGGACTTTCTGAAGGCTGGAGACAAAGAGAACATTTTTAATGCCGATCATTTCCCTCTCT
GGTACAGAAGAGCTGCCGAGCAGATCGCAGGAAGCTTTGTCTATTCCATCCCCTTCAGCACAGGAACAGT
CAACAAAAGCAATGTGGTGACAGCAAGTACCTCCATCCAGCTCCTGGATGAGCGGAAATCTCCCGTGGTG
GCAGCTGTAGGCATTCAGATGAAACTTGAATTCTTCC
